Addgene plasmid #25746: pSLIK-Neo-TGmiR-Gb2
Purpose: Control lentiviral vector with Tet-based inducible expression of mouse G beta 2 miR30-based shRNA and GFP, constitutive Neomycin resistance gene coexpression.
Depositing lab: Iain Fraser. Depositing organization: California Institute of Technology. Publication: A single lentiviral vector platform for microRNA-based conditional RNA interference and coordinated transgene expression. Shin KJ, Wall EA, Zavzavadjian JR, Santat LA, Liu J, Hwang JI, Rebres R, Roach T, Seaman W, Simon MI, Fraser ID. Proc Natl Acad Sci U S A. 2006 Sep 12. 103(37):13759-64. 10.1073/pnas.0606179103 PubMed 16945906.
Backbone
  Vector backbone: pSLIK
  Backbone manufacturer: Iain Fraser
  Backbone size w/o insert (bp): 13217
  Vector type: Mammalian Expression, Lentiviral, RNAi
  Selectable markers: Neomycin (select with G418)
Growth in bacteria
  Bacterial resistance: Ampicillin, 100 μg/mL
  Growth temperature: 37°C
  Growth strain: Top10
  Growth instructions: Top10
  Copy number: Unknown
Gene/Insert
  Gene/Insert name: Gb2 (alt name: G beta 2)
  Species: M. musculus (mouse)
  Insert size (bp): 22
  Entrez Gene: Gnb2 (a.k.a. Gnb-2)
  Tag / fusion protein: GFP (N terminal on backbone)
  Cloning method: Restriction Enzyme; 5′ cloning site BfuA1 (unknown if destroyed); 3′ cloning site BfuA1 (unknown if destroyed)
  Sequencing primers: 5′ CMV-F; 3′ Neo-R, hUBCpro-R
Resource information
  A portion of this plasmid was derived from a plasmid made by: rtTA- Atze Das, University of Amsterdam; TRE promoter- David Anderson, Caltech; miR30- Greg Hannon, CSHL
Terms and licenses: Academic/Nonprofit Terms; Industry Terms: Not Available to Industry
Depositor comments: Lentivirus; Inducible TRE driven GFP-shRNA (GB2); Constitutive Ubi-c driven rtTA3-IRES-Neo GB2 miR-shRNA: TGCTCATGTATTCCCACGACAA
How to cite: pSLIK-Neo-TGmiR-Gb2 was a gift from Iain Fraser (Addgene plasmid # 25746 ; http://n2t.net/addgene:25746 ; RRID:Addgene_25746)
