[The description below was written by a language model from this plasmid's Addgene catalogue record and pLannotate feature annotations shown in this document.]
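Description:
pSLIK-Neo-TGmiR-Gb2 is a single-vector, HIV-1-based lentiviral plasmid for doxycycline-inducible RNA interference against mouse G beta 2 (Gnb2), listed in the catalogue as a control vector of the pSLIK platform. It is propagated in E. coli through a high-copy ColE1/pUC-type origin with ampicillin selection. The backbone also carries an f1 origin and, outside the viral genome, an SV40/EM7-driven bleomycin/Zeocin resistance cassette. Viral genomic RNA is transcribed from a CMV enhancer/promoter fused to a truncated 5' LTR, followed by the Ψ packaging signal, a gag fragment, RRE and cPPT/CTS. A WPRE, a truncated 3' LTR and a bGH polyadenylation signal close the transfer cassette.

The payload consists of two transcription units. The first, flanked by attB1 and attB2 Gateway recombination scars, contains a tetracycline response element with seven tetO copies joined to a minimal CMV promoter. It drives EGFP followed by human miR-30a 5' and 3' flanking sequences. The 22-nt Gb2-targeting sequence was cloned between these flanks via BfuAI sites, so the shRNA is processed from the same inducible transcript that encodes GFP, and fluorescence reports knockdown induction. The catalogue lists GFP as an N-terminal tag, but it acts here as a co-transcribed reporter rather than a protein fusion.

The second unit uses the constitutive human ubiquitin C promoter to express rtTA3, followed by an EMCV IRES and the neomycin resistance gene. Transduced cells can therefore be selected with G418 while continuously producing the transactivator, which switches on the TRE in the presence of doxycycline. The construct is suited to making stable mammalian cell populations with conditional, GFP-tracked silencing of Gnb2.
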