Features (pLannotate 1.2.2; 43 found; start..end, strand, type, name):
     31..83      -  misc_feature   bom (fragment): basis of mobility region from pBR322
    238..617     +  enhancer       CMV enhancer: human cytomegalovirus immediate early enhancer
    618..817     +  promoter       CMV promoter: human cytomegalovirus (CMV) immediate early promoter
    835..1015    +  LTR            5' LTR (truncated): truncated 5' long terminal repeat (LTR) from HIV-1
   1062..1187    +  misc_feature   HIV-1 Ψ: packaging signal of human immunodeficiency virus type 1
   1171..1534    +  CDS            HIV-1 gag (fragment): gag protein from human immunodeficiency virus 1; gag
   1680..1913    +  misc_feature   RRE: The Rev response element (RRE) of HIV-1 allows for Rev-dependent mRNA export from the nucleus to the cytoplasm.
   2290..2390    +  CDS            Rev (fragment): human immunodeficiency virus 1 (HIV-1) Rev protein; rev; enhances nuclear export of unspliced and incompletely spliced viral mRNAs
   2440..2557    +  misc_feature   cPPT/CTS: central polypurine tract and central termination sequence of HIV-1
   2610..2634    +  protein_bind   attB1: mutant version of attB; recombination site for the Gateway® BP reaction BP Clonase™
   2673..2943    +  protein_bind   tetracycline response element: contains seven copies of the tetracycline operator tetO tetracycline repressor TetR
   2954..2971    +  misc_feature   MCS (fragment): pUC18/19 multiple cloning site
   2976..3014    +  promoter       minimal CMV promoter: human cytomegalovirus (CMV) immediate early promoter
   3121..3840    +  CDS            EGFP: the original enhanced GFP (Yang et al., 1996) mammalian codon-optimized
   3872..3965    +  ncRNA          5' miR-30a: sequence upstream of the 71-nt precursor of the human miR-30a microRNA (Zeng et al., 2002) miRNA
   4077..4189    +  ncRNA          3' miR-30a: sequence downstream of the 71-nt precursor of the human miR-30a microRNA (Zeng et al., 2002) miRNA
   4228..4252    -  protein_bind   attB2: mutant version of attB; recombination site for the Gateway® BP reaction BP Clonase™
   4299..5510    +  promoter       UbC promoter: human ubiquitin C promoter
   5569..6266    +  CDS            rtTA3 (fragment): reverse tetracycline transactivator 3 activates expression from Tet-responsive promoters in the presence of doxycycline
   6196..6306    +  CDS            VP48: 3 tandem repeats of the minimal activation domain of herpes simplex virus VP16 (Cheng et al., 2013)
   6353..6927    +  misc_feature   IRES: internal ribosome entry site (IRES) of the encephalomyocarditis virus (EMCV)
   6943..7737    +  CDS            NeoR/KanR: aminoglycoside phosphotransferase from Tn5; aph(3')-II (or nptII); confers resistance to neomycin, kanamycin, and G418 (Geneticin®)
   7765..7848    +  CDS            large T antigen (fragment): large T antigen from SV40 (simian virus 40)
   7882..7905    +  misc_feature   MCS (fragment): pBluescript multiple cloning site
   7905..8493    +  misc_feature   WPRE: woodchuck hepatitis virus posttranscriptional regulatory element
   8494..8513    +  misc_feature   MCS (fragment): pBluescript multiple cloning site
   8515..9015    +  CDS            nef (fragment): NEF_HV1LA - Experimental evidence at protein level: Swiss-Prot protein existence level 1. Extracellular Nef protein targets CD4(+) T-lymphocytes for apoptosis by interacting with CXCR4 surface receptors. From Human immunodeficiency virus type 1 group M subtype B (isolate Lai) (HIV-1).
   9022..9202    +  LTR            5' LTR (truncated): truncated 5' long terminal repeat (LTR) from HIV-1
   9234..9458    +  polyA_signal   bGH poly(A) signal: bovine growth hormone polyadenylation signal
   9462..9483    +  promoter       SV40 promoter (fragment): SV40 enhancer and early promoter
   9504..9932    +  rep_origin     f1 ori (sequence partly withheld): f1 bacteriophage origin of replication; arrow indicates direction of (+) strand synthesis
   9946..10275   +  promoter       SV40 promoter: SV40 enhancer and early promoter
  10323..10370   +  promoter       EM7 promoter: synthetic bacterial promoter&nbsp
  10389..10763   +  CDS            BleoR: antibiotic-binding protein; Sh ble from Streptoalloteichus hindustanus; confers resistance to bleomycin, phleomycin, and Zeocin™
  10773..10898   +  CDS            ble (fragment): BLE_KLEPN - Experimental evidence at protein level: Swiss-Prot protein existence level 1. Binding protein with a strong affinity to the bleomycin family of antibiotics. Binds to CL990; an antimitotic-antibiotic compound. From Klebsiella pneumoniae.
  10893..11014   +  polyA_signal   SV40 poly(A) signal: SV40 polyadenylation signal
  11085..11107   -  protein_bind   lac operator (fragment): The lac repressor binds to the lac operator to inhibit transcription in E. coli. This inhibition can be relieved by adding lactose or isopropyl-β-D-thiogalactopyranoside (IPTG). lac repressor encoded by lacI
  11111..11141   -  promoter       lac promoter: promoter for the E. coli lac operon
  11156..11177   -  protein_bind   CAP binding site: CAP binding activates transcription in the presence of cAMP. E. coli catabolite activator protein
  11190..11282   -  CDS            lacI (fragment): lac repressor; lacI; The lac repressor binds to the lac operator to inhibit transcription in E. coli. This inhibition can be relieved by adding lactose or isopropyl-β-D-thiogalactopyranoside (IPTG).
  11465..12053   -  rep_origin     ori: high-copy-number ColE1/pMB1/pBR322/pUC origin of replication
  12224..13084   -  CDS            AmpR: β-lactamase; bla; confers resistance to ampicillin, carbenicillin, and related antibiotics
  13085..13189   -  promoter       AmpR promoter: bla
>Addgene plasmid #25746 | pSLIK-Neo-TGmiR-Gb2 | depositor full sequence | sequence record 12071 | Author sequence
GTCGACGGATCGGGAGATCTCCCGATCCCCTATGGTGCACTCTCAGTACAATCTGCTCTGATGCCGCATA
GTTAAGCCAGTATCTGCTCCCTGCTTGTGTGTTGGAGGTCGCTGAGTAGTGCGCGAGCAAAATTTAAGCT
ACAACAAGGCAAGGCTTGACCGACAATTGCATGAAGAATCTGCTTAGGGTTAGGCGTTTTGCGCTGCTTC
GCGATGTACGGGCCAGATATACGCGTTGACATTGATTATTGACTAGTTATTAATAGTAATCAATTACGGG
GTCATTAGTTCATAGCCCATATATGGAGTTCCGCGTTACATAACTTACGGTAAATGGCCCGCCTGGCTGA
CCGCCCAACGACCCCCGCCCATTGACGTCAATAATGACGTATGTTCCCATAGTAACGCCAATAGGGACTT
TCCATTGACGTCAATGGGTGGAGTATTTACGGTAAACTGCCCACTTGGCAGTACATCAAGTGTATCATAT
GCCAAGTACGCCCCCTATTGACGTCAATGACGGTAAATGGCCCGCCTGGCATTATGCCCAGTACATGACC
TTATGGGACTTTCCTACTTGGCAGTACATCTACGTATTAGTCATCGCTATTACCATGGTGATGCGGTTTT
GGCAGTACATCAATGGGCGTGGATAGCGGTTTGACTCACGGGGATTTCCAAGTCTCCACCCCATTGACGT
CAATGGGAGTTTGTTTTGGCACCAAAATCAACGGGACTTTCCAAAATGTCGTAACAACTCCGCCCCATTG
ACGCAAATGGGCGGTAGGCGTGTACGGTGGGAGGTCTATATAAGCAGCGCGTTTTGCCTGTACTGGGTCT
CTCTGGTTAGACCAGATCTGAGCCTGGGAGCTCTCTGGCTAACTAGGGAACCCACTGCTTAAGCCTCAAT
AAAGCTTGCCTTGAGTGCTTCAAGTAGTGTGTGCCCGTCTGTTGTGTGACTCTGGTAACTAGAGATCCCT
CAGACCCTTTTAGTCAGTGTGGAAAATCTCTAGCAGTGGCGCCCGAACAGGGACTTGAAAGCGAAAGGGA
AACCAGAGGAGCTCTCTCGACGCAGGACTCGGCTTGCTGAAGCGCGCACGGCAAGAGGCGAGGGGCGGCG
ACTGGTGAGTACGCCAAAAATTTTGACTAGCGGAGGCTAGAAGGAGAGAGATGGGTGCGAGAGCGTCAGT
ATTAAGCGGGGGAGAATTAGATCGCGATGGGAAAAAATTCGGTTAAGGCCAGGGGGAAAGAAAAAATATA
AATTAAAACATATAGTATGGGCAAGCAGGGAGCTAGAACGATTCGCAGTTAATCCTGGCCTGTTAGAAAC
ATCAGAAGGCTGTAGACAAATACTGGGACAGCTACAACCATCCCTTCAGACAGGATCAGAAGAACTTAGA
TCATTATATAATACAGTAGCAACCCTCTATTGTGTGCATCAAAGGATAGAGATAAAAGACACCAAGGAAG
CTTTAGACAAGATAGAGGAAGAGCAAAACAAAAGTAAGACCACCGCACAGCAAGCGGCCGCTGATCTTCA
GACCTGGAGGAGGAGATATGAGGGACAATTGGAGAAGTGAATTATATAAATATAAAGTAGTAAAAATTGA
ACCATTAGGAGTAGCACCCACCAAGGCAAAGAGAAGAGTGGTGCAGAGAGAAAAAAGAGCAGTGGGAATA
GGAGCTTTGTTCCTTGGGTTCTTGGGAGCAGCAGGAAGCACTATGGGCGCAGCGTCAATGACGCTGACGG
TACAGGCCAGACAATTATTGTCTGGTATAGTGCAGCAGCAGAACAATTTGCTGAGGGCTATTGAGGCGCA
ACAGCATCTGTTGCAACTCACAGTCTGGGGCATCAAGCAGCTCCAGGCAAGAATCCTGGCTGTGGAAAGA
TACCTAAAGGATCAACAGCTCCTGGGGATTTGGGGTTGCTCTGGAAAACTCATTTGCACCACTGCTGTGC
CTTGGAATGCTAGTTGGAGTAATAAATCTCTGGAACAGATTTGGAATCACACGACCTGGATGGAGTGGGA
CAGAGAAATTAACAATTACACAAGCTTAATACACTCCTTAATTGAAGAATCGCAAAACCAGCAAGAAAAG
AATGAACAAGAATTATTGGAATTAGATAAATGGGCAAGTTTGTGGAATTGGTTTAACATAACAAATTGGC
TGTGGTATATAAAATTATTCATAATGATAGTAGGAGGCTTGGTAGGTTTAAGAATAGTTTTTGCTGTACT
TTCTATAGTGAATAGAGTTAGGCAGGGATATTCACCATTATCGTTTCAGACCCACCTCCCAACCCCGAGG
GGACCCGACAGGCCCGAAGGAATAGAAGAAGAAGGTGGAGAGAGAGACAGAGACAGATCCATTCGATTAG
TGAACGGATCGGCACTGCGTGCGCCAATTCTGCAGACAAATGGCAGTATTCATCCACAATTTTAAAAGAA
AAGGGGGGATTGGGGGGTACAGTGCAGGGGAAAGAATAGTAGACATAATAGCAACAGACATACAAACTAA
AGAATTACAAAAACAAATTACAAAAATTCAAAATTTTCGGGTTTATTACAGGGACAGCAGAGATCCAGTT
TGGTTAATTCTAGACAGTTACAAGTTTGTACAAAAAAGCAGGCTTTAAAGGAACCAATTCAGTCGACTGG
ATCCTTTACCACTCCCTATCAGTGATAGAGAAAAGTGAAAGTCGAGTTTACCACTCCCTATCAGTGATAG
AGAAAAGTGAAAGTCGAGTTTACCACTCCCTATCAGTGATAGAGAAAAGTGAAAGTCGAGTTTACCACTC
CCTATCAGTGATAGAGAAAAGTGAAAGTCGAGTTTACCACTCCCTATCAGTGATAGAGAAAAGTGAAAGT
CGAGTTTACCACTCCCTATCAGTGATAGAGAAAAGTGAAAGTCGAGTTTACCACTCCCTATCAGTGATAG
AGAAAAGTGAAAGTCGAGCTCGGTACCCGGGTCGAGGTAGGCGTGTACGGTGGGAGGCCTATATAAGCAG
AGCTCGTTTAGTGAACCGTCAGATCGCCTGGAGACGCCATCCACGCTGTTTTGACCTCCATAGAAGACAC
CGGGACCGATCCAGCCTCCGCGGCCCCGAACTAGTCCACCATGGTGAGCAAGGGCGAGGAGCTGTTCACC
GGGGTGGTGCCCATCCTGGTCGAGCTGGACGGCGACGTAAACGGCCACAAGTTCAGCGTGTCCGGCGAGG
GCGAGGGCGATGCCACCTACGGCAAGCTGACCCTGAAGTTCATCTGCACCACCGGCAAGCTGCCCGTGCC
CTGGCCCACCCTCGTGACCACCCTGACCTACGGCGTGCAGTGCTTCAGCCGCTACCCCGACCACATGAAG
CAGCACGACTTCTTCAAGTCCGCCATGCCCGAAGGCTACGTCCAGGAGCGCACCATCTTCTTCAAGGACG
ACGGCAACTACAAGACCCGCGCCGAGGTGAAGTTCGAGGGCGACACCCTGGTGAACCGCATCGAGCTGAA
GGGCATCGACTTCAAGGAGGACGGCAACATCCTGGGGCACAAGCTGGAGTACAACTACAACAGCCACAAC
GTCTATATCATGGCCGACAAGCAGAAGAACGGCATCAAGGTGAACTTCAAGATCCGCCACAACATCGAGG
ACGGCAGCGTGCAGCTCGCCGACCACTACCAGCAGAACACCCCCATCGGCGACGGCCCCGTGCTGCTGCC
CGACAACCACTACCTGAGCACCCAGTCCGCCCTGAGCAAAGACCCCAACGAGAAGCGCGATCACATGGTC
CTGCTGGAGTTCGTGACCGCCGCCGGGATCACTCTCGGCATGGACGAGCTGTACAAGTAAACTAGTCGAC
TAGGGATAACAGGGTAATTGTTTGAATGAGGCTTCAGTACTTTACAGAATCGTTGCCTGCACATCTTGGA
AACACTTGCTGGGATTACTTCTTCAGGTTAACCCAACAGAAGGCTCGAGAAGGTATATTGCTGTTGACAG
TGAGCGCGCTCATGTATTCCCACGACAATAGTGAAGCCACAGATGTATTGTCGTGGGAATACATGAGCAT
GCCTACTGCCTCGGAATTCAAGGGGCTACTTTAGGAGCAATTATCTTGTTTACTAAAACTGAATACCTTG
CTATCTCTTTGATACATTTTTACAAAGCTGAATTAAAATGGTATAAATTAAATCACTTTTTTCAATTGGA
AGACTAATGCGTTTTCGAGATATCTAGACCCAGCTTTCTTGTACAAAGTGGTTAACATCTCGAGCCATAA
AGATGGTTAATTAACCCACCCAAGATCTGGCCTCCGCGCCGGGTTTTGGCGCCTCCCGCGGGCGCCCCCC
TCCTCACGGCGAGCGCTGCCACGTCAGACGAAGGGCGCAGCGAGCGTCCTGATCCTTCCGCCCGGACGCT
CAGGACAGCGGCCCGCTGCTCATAAGACTCGGCCTTAGAACCCCAGTATCAGCAGAAGGACATTTTAGGA
CGGGACTTGGGTGACTCTAGGGCACTGGTTTTCTTTCCAGAGAGCGGAACAGGCGAGGAAAAGTAGTCCC
TTCTCGGCGATTCTGCGGAGGGATCTCCGTGGGGCGGTGAACGCCGATGATTATATAAGGACGCGCCGGG
TGTGGCACAGCTAGTTCCGTCGCAGCCGGGATTTGGGTCGCGGTTCTTGTTTGTGGATCGCTGTGATCGT
CACTTGGTGAGTAGCGGGCTGCTGGGCTGGCCGGGGCTTTCGTGGCCGCCGGGCCGCTCGGTGGGACGGA
AGCGTGTGGAGAGACCGCCAAGGGCTGTAGTCTGGGTCCGCGAGCAAGGTTGCCCTGAACTGGGGGTTGG
GGGGAGCGCAGCAAAATGGCGGCTGTTCCCGAGTCTTGAATGGAAGACGCTTGTGAGGCGGGCTGTGAGG
TCGTTGAAACAAGGTGGGGGGCATGGTGGGCGGCAAGAACCCAAGGTCTTGAGGCCTTCGCTAATGCGGG
AAAGCTCTTATTCGGGTGAGATGGGCTGGGGCACCATCTGGGGACCCTGACGTGAAGTTTGTCACTGACT
GGAGAACTCGGTTTGTCGTCTGTTGCGGGGGCGGCAGTTATGGCGGTGCCGTTGGGCAGTGCACCCGTAC
CTTTGGGAGCGCGCGCCCTCGTCGTGTCGTGACGTCACCCGTTCTGTTGGCTTATAATGCAGGGTGGGGC
CACCTGCCGGTAGGTGTGCGGTAGGCTTTTCTCCGTCGCAGGACGCAGGGTTCGGGCCTAGGGTAGGCTC
TCCTGAATCGACAGGCGCCGGACCTCTGGTGAGGGGAGGGATAAGTGAGGCGTCAGTTTCTTTGGTCGGT
TTTATGTACCTATCTTCTTAAGTAGCTGAAGCTCCGGTTTTGAACTATGCGCTCGGGGTTGGCGAGTGTG
TTTTGTGAAGTTTTTTAGGCACCTTTTGAAATGTAATCATTTGGGTCAATATGTAATTTTCAGTGTTAGA
CTAGTAAATTGTCCGCTAAATTCTGGCCGTTTTTGGCTTTTTTGTTAGACGAAGCTTGGTACCGAGCTCG
GATCTCCACCCCGTACCGGTCCTGCAGTCGAATTCACCATGTCTAGACTGGACAAGAGCAAAGTCATAAA
CGGAGCTCTGGAATTACTCAATGGTGTCGGTATCGAAGGCCTGACGACAAGGAAACTCGCTCAAAAGCTG
GGAGTTGAGCAGCCTACCCTGTACTGGCACGTGAAGAACAAGCGGGCCCTGCTCGATGCCCTGCCAATCG
AGATGCTGGACAGGCATCATACCCACTTCTGCCCCCTGGAAGGCGAGTCATGGCAAGACTTTCTGCGGAA
CAACGCCAAGTCATACCGCTGTGCTCTCCTCTCACATCGCGACGGGGCTAAAGTGCATCTCGGCACCCGC
CCAACAGAGAAACAGTACGAAACCCTGGAAAATCAGCTCGCGTTCCTGTGTCAGCAAGGCTTCTCCCTGG
AGAACGCACTGTACGCTCTGTCCGCCGTGGGCCACTTTACACTGGGCTGCGTATTGGAGGAACAGGAGCA
TCAAGTAGCAAAAGAGGAAAGAGAGACACCTACCACCGATTCTATGCCCCCACTTCTGAGACAAGCAATT
GAGCTGTTCGACCGGCAGGGAGCCGAACCTGCCTTCCTTTTCGGCCTGGAACTAATCATATGTGGCCTGG
AGAAACAGCTAAAGTGCGAAAGCGGCGGGCCGACCGACGCCCTTGACGATTTTGACTTAGACATGCTCCC
AGCCGATGCCCTTGACGACTTTGACCTTGATATGCTGCCTGCTGACGCTCTTGACGATTTTGACCTTGAC
ATGCTCCCCGGGTAACTAAGTAAGGATCCGCGGCCGCACTAGAGGAATTCCGCCCCTCTCCCTCCCCCCC
CCCTAACGTTACTGGCCGAAGCCGCTTGGAATAAGGCCGGTGTGTGTTTGTCTATATGTTATTTTCCACC
ATATTGCCGTCTTTTGGCAATGTGAGGGCCCGGAAACCTGGCCCTGTCTTCTTGACGAGCATTCCTAGGG
GTCTTTCCCCTCTCGCCAAAGGAATGCAAGGTCTGTTGAATGTCGTGAAGGAAGCAGTTCCTCTGGAAGC
TTCTTGAAGACAAACAACGTCTGTAGCGACCCTTTGCAGGCAGCGGAACCCCCCACCTGGCGACAGGTGC
CTCTGCGGCCAAAAGCCACGTGTATAAGATACACCTGCAAAGGCGGCACAACCCCAGTGCCACGTTGTGA
GTTGGATAGTTGTGGAAAGAGTCAAATGGCTCTCCTCAAGCGTAGTCAACAAGGGGCTGAAGGATGCCCA
GAAGGTACCCCATTGTATGGGAATCTGATCTGGGGCCTCGGTGCACATGCTTTACATGTGTTTAGTCGAG
GTTAAAAAAACGTCTAGGCCCCCCGAACCACGGGGACGTGGTTTTCCTTTGAAAAACACGATGATAAGCT
TACCGGTCCACCATGATTGAACAAGATGGATTGCACGCAGGTTCTCCGGCCGCTTGGGTGGAGAGGCTAT
TCGGCTATGACTGGGCACAACAGACAATCGGCTGCTCTGATGCCGCCGTGTTCCGGCTGTCAGCGCAGGG
GCGCCCGGTTCTTTTTGTCAAGACCGACCTGTCCGGTGCCCTGAATGAACTGCAAGACGAGGCAGCGCGG
CTATCGTGGCTGGCCACGACGGGCGTTCCTTGCGCAGCTGTGCTCGACGTTGTCACTGAAGCGGGAAGGG
ACTGGCTGCTATTGGGCGAAGTGCCGGGGCAGGATCTCCTGTCATCTCACCTTGCTCCTGCCGAGAAAGT
ATCCATCATGGCTGATGCAATGCGGCGGCTGCATACGCTTGATCCGGCTACCTGCCCATTCGACCACCAA
GCGAAACATCGCATCGAGCGAGCACGTACTCGGATGGAAGCCGGTCTTGTCGATCAGGATGATCTGGACG
AAGAGCATCAGGGGCTCGCGCCAGCCGAACTGTTCGCCAGGCTCAAGGCGAGCATGCCCGACGGCGAGGA
TCTCGTCGTGACCCATGGCGATGCCTGCTTGCCGAATATCATGGTGGAAAATGGCCGCTTTTCTGGATTC
ATCGACTGTGGCCGGCTGGGTGTGGCGGACCGCTATCAGGACATAGCGTTGGCTACCCGTGATATTGCTG
AAGAGCTTGGCGGCGAATGGGCTGACCGCTTCCTCGTGCTTTACGGTATCGCCGCTCCCGATTCGCAGCG
CATCGCCTTCTATCGCCTTCTTGACGAGTTCTTCTGATGTACAAGTAAAGCGGCCGCGACTCTAGATCAT
AATCAGCCATACCACATTTGTAGAGGTTTTACTTGCTTTAAAAAACCTCCCACACCTCCCCCTGAACCTG
AAACATAAAATGAATGCAATTGTTGTTGTTTAGTCCCTCCCAATTCGATATCAAGCTTATCGATAATCAA
CCTCTGGATTACAAAATTTGTGAAAGATTGACTGGTATTCTTAACTATGTTGCTCCTTTTACGCTATGTG
GATACGCTGCTTTAATGCCTTTGTATCATGCTATTGCTTCCCGTATGGCTTTCATTTTCTCCTCCTTGTA
TAAATCCTGGTTGCTGTCTCTTTATGAGGAGTTGTGGCCCGTTGTCAGGCAACGTGGCGTGGTGTGCACT
GTGTTTGCTGACGCAACCCCCACTGGTTGGGGCATTGCCACCACCTGTCAGCTCCTTTCCGGGACTTTCG
CTTTCCCCCTCCCTATTGCCACGGCGGAACTCATCGCCGCCTGCCTTGCCCGCTGCTGGACAGGGGCTCG
GCTGTTGGGCACTGACAATTCCGTGGTGTTGTCGGGGAAATCATCGTCCTTTCCTTGGCTGCTCGCCTGT
GTTGCCACCTGGATTCTGCGCGGGACGTCCTTCTGCTACGTCCCTTCGGCCCTCAATCCAGCGGACCTTC
CTTCCCGCGGCCTGCTGCCGGCTCTGCGGCCTCTTCCGCGTCTTCGCCTTCGCCCTCAGACGAGTCGGAT
CTCCCTTTGGGCCGCCTCCCCGCATCGATACCGTCGACCTCGATCGAGACCTAGAAAAACATGGAGCAAT
CACAAGTAGCAATACAGCAGCTACCAATGCTGATTGTGCCTGGCTAGAAGCACAAGAGGAGGAGGAGGTG
GGTTTTCCAGTCACACCTCAGGTACCTTTAAGACCAATGACTTACAAGGCAGCTGTAGATCTTAGCCACT
TTTTAAAAGAAAAGGGGGGACTGGAAGGGCTAATTCACTCCCAACGAAGACAAGATATCCTTGATCTGTG
GATCTACCACACACAAGGCTACTTCCCTGATTGGCAGAACTACACACCAGGGCCAGGGATCAGATATCCA
CTGACCTTTGGATGGTGCTACAAGCTAGTACCAGTTGAGCAAGAGAAGGTAGAAGAAGCCAATGAAGGAG
AGAACACCCGCTTGTTACACCCTGTGAGCCTGCATGGGATGGATGACCCGGAGAGAGAAGTATTAGAGTG
GAGGTTTGACAGCCGCCTAGCATTTCATCACATGGCCCGAGAGCTGCATCCGGACTGTACTGGGTCTCTC
TGGTTAGACCAGATCTGAGCCTGGGAGCTCTCTGGCTAACTAGGGAACCCACTGCTTAAGCCTCAATAAA
GCTTGCCTTGAGTGCTTCAAGTAGTGTGTGCCCGTCTGTTGTGTGACTCTGGTAACTAGAGATCCCTCAG
ACCCTTTTAGTCAGTGTGGAAAATCTCTAGCAGGGCCCGTTTAAACCCGCTGATCAGCCTCGACTGTGCC
TTCTAGTTGCCAGCCATCTGTTGTTTGCCCCTCCCCCGTGCCTTCCTTGACCCTGGAAGGTGCCACTCCC
ACTGTCCTTTCCTAATAAAATGAGGAAATTGCATCGCATTGTCTGAGTAGGTGTCATTCTATTCTGGGGG
GTGGGGTGGGGCAGGACAGCAAGGGGGAGGATTGGGAAGACAATAGCAGGCATGCTGGGGATGCGGTGGG
CTCTATGGCTTCTGAGGCGGAAAGAACCAGCTGGGGCTCTAGGGGGTATCCCC
[124 nt withheld, positions 9504-9627]
C
[91 nt withheld, positions 9629-9719]
A
[49 nt withheld, positions 9721-9769]
CCTTTGACGTTGGAGTCCACGTTCTTT
[37 nt withheld, positions 9797-9833]
ACCCTATCTCGGTCTATTCTTTTGATTTATAAGGGATTTTGCCGATTTCGGCCTATTGGTTAAAAAATGA
GCTGATTTAACAAAAATTTAACGCGAATTAATTCTGTGGAATGTGTGTCAGTTAGGGTGTGGAAAGTCCC
CAGGCTCCCCAGCAGGCAGAAGTATGCAAAGCATGCATCTCAATTAGTCAGCAACCAGGTGTGGAAAGTC
CCCAGGCTCCCCAGCAGGCAGAAGTATGCAAAGCATGCATCTCAATTAGTCAGCAACCATAGTCCCGCCC
CTAACTCCGCCCATCCCGCCCCTAACTCCGCCCAGTTCCGCCCATTCTCCGCCCCATGGCTGACTAATTT
TTTTTATTTATGCAGAGGCCGAGGCCGCCTCTGCCTCTGAGCTATTCCAGAAGTAGTGAGGAGGCTTTTT
TGGAGGCCTAGGCTTTTGCAAAAAGCTCCCGGGAGCTTGTATATCCATTTTCGGATCTGATCAGCACGTG
TTGACAATTAATCATCGGCATAGTATATCGGCATAGTATAATACGACAAGGTGAGGAACTAAACCATGGC
CAAGTTGACCAGTGCCGTTCCGGTGCTCACCGCGCGCGACGTCGCCGGAGCGGTCGAGTTCTGGACCGAC
CGGCTCGGGTTCTCCCGGGACTTCGTGGAGGACGACTTCGCCGGTGTGGTCCGGGACGACGTGACCCTGT
TCATCAGCGCGGTCCAGGACCAGGTGGTGCCGGACAACACCCTGGCCTGGGTGTGGGTGCGCGGCCTGGA
CGAGCTGTACGCCGAGTGGTCGGAGGTCGTGTCCACGAACTTCCGGGACGCCTCCGGGCCGGCCATGACC
GAGATCGGCGAGCAGCCGTGGGGGCGGGAGTTCGCCCTGCGCGACCCGGCCGGCAACTGCGTGCACTTCG
TGGCCGAGGAGCAGGACTGACACGTGCTACGAGATTTCGATTCCACCGCCGCCTTCTATGAAAGGTTGGG
CTTCGGAATCGTTTTCCGGGACGCCGGCTGGATGATCCTCCAGCGCGGGGATCTCATGCTGGAGTTCTTC
GCCCACCCCAACTTGTTTATTGCAGCTTATAATGGTTACAAATAAAGCAATAGCATCACAAATTTCACAA
ATAAAGCATTTTTTTCACTGCATTCTAGTTGTGGTTTGTCCAAACTCATCAATGTATCTTATCATGTCTG
TATACCGTCGACCTCTAGCTAGAGCTTGGCGTAATCATGGTCATAGCTGTTTCCTGTGTGAAATTGTTAT
CCGCTCACAATTCCACACAACATACGAGCCGGAAGCATAAAGTGTAAAGCCTGGGGTGCCTAATGAGTGA
GCTAACTCACATTAATTGCGTTGCGCTCACTGCCCGCTTTCCAGTCGGGAAACCTGTCGTGCCAGCTGCA
TTAATGAATCGGCCAACGCGCGGGGAGAGGCGGTTTGCGTATTGGGCGCTCTTCCGCTTCCTCGCTCACT
GACTCGCTGCGCTCGGTCGTTCGGCTGCGGCGAGCGGTATCAGCTCACTCAAAGGCGGTAATACGGTTAT
CCACAGAATCAGGGGATAACGCAGGAAAGAACATGTGAGCAAAAGGCCAGCAAAAGGCCAGGAACCGTAA
AAAGGCCGCGTTGCTGGCGTTTTTCCATAGGCTCCGCCCCCCTGACGAGCATCACAAAAATCGACGCTCA
AGTCAGAGGTGGCGAAACCCGACAGGACTATAAAGATACCAGGCGTTTCCCCCTGGAAGCTCCCTCGTGC
GCTCTCCTGTTCCGACCCTGCCGCTTACCGGATACCTGTCCGCCTTTCTCCCTTCGGGAAGCGTGGCGCT
TTCTCATAGCTCACGCTGTAGGTATCTCAGTTCGGTGTAGGTCGTTCGCTCCAAGCTGGGCTGTGTGCAC
GAACCCCCCGTTCAGCCCGACCGCTGCGCCTTATCCGGTAACTATCGTCTTGAGTCCAACCCGGTAAGAC
ACGACTTATCGCCACTGGCAGCAGCCACTGGTAACAGGATTAGCAGAGCGAGGTATGTAGGCGGTGCTAC
AGAGTTCTTGAAGTGGTGGCCTAACTACGGCTACACTAGAAGAACAGTATTTGGTATCTGCGCTCTGCTG
AAGCCAGTTACCTTCGGAAAAAGAGTTGGTAGCTCTTGATCCGGCAAACAAACCACCGCTGGTAGCGGTG
GTTTTTTTGTTTGCAAGCAGCAGATTACGCGCAGAAAAAAAGGATCTCAAGAAGATCCTTTGATCTTTTC
TACGGGGTCTGACGCTCAGTGGAACGAAAACTCACGTTAAGGGATTTTGGTCATGAGATTATCAAAAAGG
ATCTTCACCTAGATCCTTTTAAATTAAAAATGAAGTTTTAAATCAATCTAAAGTATATATGAGTAAACTT
GGTCTGACAGTTACCAATGCTTAATCAGTGAGGCACCTATCTCAGCGATCTGTCTATTTCGTTCATCCAT
AGTTGCCTGACTCCCCGTCGTGTAGATAACTACGATACGGGAGGGCTTACCATCTGGCCCCAGTGCTGCA
ATGATACCGCGAGACCCACGCTCACCGGCTCCAGATTTATCAGCAATAAACCAGCCAGCCGGAAGGGCCG
AGCGCAGAAGTGGTCCTGCAACTTTATCCGCCTCCATCCAGTCTATTAATTGTTGCCGGGAAGCTAGAGT
AAGTAGTTCGCCAGTTAATAGTTTGCGCAACGTTGTTGCCATTGCTACAGGCATCGTGGTGTCACGCTCG
TCGTTTGGTATGGCTTCATTCAGCTCCGGTTCCCAACGATCAAGGCGAGTTACATGATCCCCCATGTTGT
GCAAAAAAGCGGTTAGCTCCTTCGGTCCTCCGATCGTTGTCAGAAGTAAGTTGGCCGCAGTGTTATCACT
CATGGTTATGGCAGCACTGCATAATTCTCTTACTGTCATGCCATCCGTAAGATGCTTTTCTGTGACTGGT
GAGTACTCAACCAAGTCATTCTGAGAATAGTGTATGCGGCGACCGAGTTGCTCTTGCCCGGCGTCAATAC
GGGATAATACCGCGCCACATAGCAGAACTTTAAAAGTGCTCATCATTGGAAAACGTTCTTCGGGGCGAAA
ACTCTCAAGGATCTTACCGCTGTTGAGATCCAGTTCGATGTAACCCACTCGTGCACCCAACTGATCTTCA
GCATCTTTTACTTTCACCAGCGTTTCTGGGTGAGCAAAAACAGGAAGGCAAAATGCCGCAAAAAAGGGAA
TAAGGGCGACACGGAAATGTTGAATACTCATACTCTTCCTTTTTCAATATTATTGAAGCATTTATCAGGG
TTATTGTCTCATGAGCGGATACATATTTGAATGTATTTAGAAAAATAAACAAATAGGGGTTCCGCGCACA
TTTCCCCGAAAAGTGCCACCTGAC
