>Addgene plasmid #25746 | pSLIK-Neo-TGmiR-Gb2 | addgene partial sequence | sequence record 31773 | 25746 with EGFP-C
GAGCTGTACAAGTAAACTAGTCGACTAGGGATAACAGGGTAATTGTTTGAATGAGGCTTCAGTACTTTAC
AGAATCGTTGCCTGCACATCTTGGAAACACTTGCTGGGATTACTTCTTCAGGTTAACCCAACAGAAGGCT
CGAGAAGGTATATTGCTGTTGACAGTGAGCGCGCTCATGTATTCCCACGACAATAGTGAAGCCACAGATG
TATTGTCGTGGGAATACATGAGCATGCCTACTGCCTCGGAATTCAAGGGGCTACTTTAGGAGCAATTATC
TTGTTTACTAAAACTGAATACCTTGCTATCTCTTTGATACATTTTTACAAAGCTGAATTAAAATGGTATA
AATTAAATCACTTTTTTCAATTCGCGGCCGCACTCGAGATATCTAGACCCAGCTTTCTTGTACAAAGTGG
TTGATAACATCTCGAGCCATAAAGATGGTTAATTAACCCACCCAAGATCTGGCCTCCGCGCCGGGTTTTG
GCGCCTCCCGCGGGCGCCCCCCTCCTCACGGCGAGCGCTGCCACGTCAGACGAAGGGCGCAGCGAGCGTC
CTGATCCTTCCGCCCGGACGCTCAGGACAGCGGCCCGCTGCTCATAAGACTCGGCCTTAGAACCCCAGTA
TCAGCAGAAGGACATTTTAGGACGGGACTTGGGTGACTCTAGGGCACTGGTTTTCTTTCCAGAGAGCGGA
ACAGGCGAGGAAAAGTAGTCCCTTCTCGGCGATTCTGCGGAGGGATCTCCGTGGGGCGGTGAACGCCGAT
GATTA
